Addgene plasmid #114745: AT1G67720 M7_pECIA14
Purpose: Prey vector AT1G67720 M7_pECIA14 should be used with bait vector AT1G67720 M7_pECIA2.
Depositing lab: Youssef Belkhadir. Depositing organization: Gregor Mendel Institute of Molecular Plant Biology. Publication: An extracellular network of Arabidopsis leucine-rich repeat receptor kinases. Smakowska-Luzan E, Mott GA, Parys K, Stegmann M, Howton TC, Layeghifard M, Neuhold J, Lehner A, Kong J, Grunwald K, Weinberger N, Satbhai SB, Mayer D, Busch W, Madalinski M, Stolt-Bergner P, Provart NJ, Mukhtar MS, Zipfel C, Desveaux D, Guttman DS, Belkhadir Y. Nature. 2018 Jan 18;553(7688):342-346. doi: 10.1038/nature25184. Epub 2018 Jan 10. PubMed 29320478.
Backbone
  Vector backbone: pECIA14
  Backbone manufacturer: Chris Garcia (Addgene plasmid # 47051)
  Vector type: Insect Expression
Growth in bacteria
  Bacterial resistance: Ampicillin, 100 μg/mL
  Growth temperature: 37°C
  Growth strain: DH5alpha
  Copy number: High Copy
Gene/Insert
  Gene/Insert name: AT1G67720
  Species: A. thaliana (mustard weed)
  Entrez Gene: AT1G67720 (a.k.a. AT1G67720, F12A21.30)
  Promoter: Metallothionein (Copper-Inducible)
  Cloning method: Ligation Independent Cloning
Terms and licenses: Academic/Nonprofit Terms; Industry Terms: Not Available to Industry
Depositor comments: Plasmid for secreted expression in Drosophila cell culture by induction via CuSO4. Insert is an extracellular domain of indicated LRR-RK, C-terminally tagged with Pentameric rat COMP helix, Alkaline Phosphatase (human, placental), Flag, and hexahistidine tags. Insert Protein Sequence: SQVTEFVSIDCGCSSNYTDPRTGLGWVSDSEIIKQGKPVTLANTNWNSMQYRRRRDFPTDNKKYCYRLSTKERRRYIVRTTFLYGGLGSEEAYPKFQLYLDATKWATVTIQEVSRVYVEELIVRATSSYVDVCVCCAITGSPFMSTLELRPLNLSMYATDYEDNFFLKVAARVNFGAPNMDALRYPDDPYDRIWESDINKRPNYLVGVAPGTTRINTSKTINTLTREYPPMKVMQTAVVGTQGLISYRLNLEDFPANARAYAYFAEIEELGANETRKFKLVQPYFPDYSNAVVNIAENANGSYTLYEPSYMNVTLDFVLTFSFGKTKDSTQGPLLNAIEISKYLPISVKTDRSDVSVLDAIRSMSPDSDWASEGGDPCIPVLWSWVNCSSTSPPRVTKIALSRKNLRGEIPPGINYMEALTELWLDDNELTGTLPDMSKLVNLKIMHLENNQLSGSLPPYLAHLPNLQELSIENNSFKGKIPSALLKGKVLFKYNNNPELQNEAQRK
How to cite: AT1G67720 M7_pECIA14 was a gift from Youssef Belkhadir (Addgene plasmid # 114745 ; http://n2t.net/addgene:114745 ; RRID:Addgene_114745)
