[The description below was written by a language model from this plasmid's Addgene catalogue record and pLannotate feature annotations shown in this document.]
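Description:
AT1G67720 M7_pECIA14 is an insect-cell expression plasmid built on the pECIA14 backbone and designed for secreted protein production in Drosophila cell culture. It is maintained in E. coli as a high-copy plasmid through a ColE1/pUC-type origin and selected with ampicillin via the β-lactamase gene. Short fragments of lacZα, lacI, rop, bom and the lac promoter/operator region are annotated in the backbone, apparently remnants of pUC/pBR322-derived cloning vectors with no evident role in the expression cassette.

The cassette is driven by the copper-inducible Drosophila metallothionein promoter, so expression is switched on by adding copper sulfate to the culture. A Drosophila BiP signal sequence directs the product into the secretory pathway. It is followed by the extracellular domain of the Arabidopsis thaliana leucine-rich repeat receptor kinase encoded by AT1G67720, inserted by ligation-independent cloning. The ectodomain is fused at its C-terminus to the pentamerising coiled-coil helix of rat COMP, human placental alkaline phosphatase, a FLAG epitope and a hexahistidine tag. The His tag is stated by the depositor but not picked up in the feature table. An SV40 polyadenylation signal lies downstream of the fusion, although it is annotated on the opposite strand.

In this format the construct serves as the "prey" in an extracellular interaction assay. Pentamerisation through COMP raises avidity so that weak ectodomain contacts can be detected, and alkaline phosphatase gives an enzymatic readout. The record states it should be paired with the matching bait vector, AT1G67720 M7_pECIA2. It was deposited as part of a study mapping the extracellular interaction network of Arabidopsis LRR receptor kinases. The record does not explain the "M7" designation.
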