Features (pLannotate 1.2.2; 19 found; start..end, strand, type, name):
     23..449     +  promoter       MT promoter: Drosophila metallothionein promoter
    467..520     +  sig_peptide    BiP signal sequence: Drosophila BiP signal sequence
    467..2041    +  CDS            Y1677_ARATH (fragment): Experimental evidence at protein level: Swiss-Prot protein existence level 1. From Arabidopsis thaliana (Mouse-ear cress).
   2078..2257    +  CDS            Comp (fragment): COMP_RAT - Experimental evidence at protein level: Swiss-Prot protein existence level 1. May play a role in the structural integrity of cartilage via its interaction with other extracellular matrix proteins such as the collagens and fibronectin. Can mediate the interaction of chondrocytes with the cartilage extracellular matrix through interaction with cell surface integrin receptors. Could play a role in the pathogenesis of osteoarthritis. Potent suppressor of apoptosis in both primary chondrocytes and transformed cells. Suppresses apoptosis by blocking the activation of caspase-3 and by indu
   2245..3697    +  CDS            SEAP (fragment): secreted alkaline phosphatase from human placenta The natural enzyme has a C-terminal transmembrane sequence that is replaced by a GPI anchor.
   3734..3763    +  CDS            2xFLAG (fragment): two tandem FLAG® epitope tags
   3869..4003    -  polyA_signal   SV40 poly(A) signal: SV40 polyadenylation signal
   4026..4110    -  CDS            large T antigen (fragment): large T antigen from SV40 (simian virus 40)
   4110..4134    +  misc_feature   MCS (fragment): pUC18/19 multiple cloning site
   4171..4187    -  protein_bind   lac operator: The lac repressor binds to the lac operator to inhibit transcription in E. coli. This inhibition can be relieved by adding lactose or isopropyl-β-D-thiogalactopyranoside (IPTG). lac repressor encoded by lacI
   4195..4225    -  promoter       lac promoter: promoter for the E. coli lac operon
   4240..4261    -  protein_bind   CAP binding site: CAP binding activates transcription in the presence of cAMP. E. coli catabolite activator protein
   4274..4366    -  CDS            lacI (fragment): lac repressor; lacI; The lac repressor binds to the lac operator to inhibit transcription in E. coli. This inhibition can be relieved by adding lactose or isopropyl-β-D-thiogalactopyranoside (IPTG).
   4549..5137    -  rep_origin     ori: high-copy-number ColE1/pMB1/pBR322/pUC origin of replication
   5308..6168    -  CDS            AmpR: β-lactamase; bla; confers resistance to ampicillin, carbenicillin, and related antibiotics
   6169..6273    -  promoter       AmpR promoter: bla
   6368..6403    +  CDS            rop (fragment): Rop protein, which maintains plasmids at low copy number; rop
   6505..6604    +  misc_feature   bom (fragment): basis of mobility region from pBR322
   6610..21      -  CDS            lacZα (fragment) (across the origin): LacZα fragment of β-galactosidase; lacZ fragment
>Addgene plasmid #114745 | AT1G67720 M7_pECIA14 | addgene full sequence | sequence record 269949 | Addgene NGS Result
GTAAAACGACGGCCAGTGAATTAATTCGTTGCAGGACAGGATGTGGTGCCCGATGTGACTAGCTCTTTGC
TGCAGGCCGTCCTATCCTCTGGTTCCGATAAGAGACCCAGAACTCCGGCCCCCCACCGCCCACCGCCACC
CCCATACATATGTGGTACGCAAGTAAGAGTGCCTGCGCATGCCCCATGTGCCCCACCAAGAGCTTTGCAT
CCCATACAAGTCCCCAAAGTGGAGAACCGAACCAATTCTTCGCGGGCAGAACAAAAGCTTCTGCACACGT
CTCCACTCGAATTTGGAGCCGGCCGGCGTGTGCAAAAGAGGTGAATCGAACGAAAGACCCGTGTGTAAAG
CCGCGTTTCCAAAATGTATAAAACCGAGAGCATCTGGCCAATGTGCATCAGTTGTGGTCAGCAGCAAAAT
CAAGTGAATCATCTCAGTGCAACTAAAGGGGGGATCCGATCTCAATATGAAGTTATGCATATTACTGGCC
GTCGTGGCCTTTGTTGGCCTCTCGCTCGGGTCTCAAGTTACAGAGTTTGTAAGTATAGATTGTGGTTGCT
CAAGTAACTACACAGACCCAAGAACTGGACTAGGATGGGTTTCAGATTCAGAGATCATCAAACAGGGCAA
GCCAGTAACTTTGGCCAATACCAATTGGAACTCGATGCAATACCGTAGGAGAAGAGATTTCCCAACTGAC
AATAAGAAGTATTGTTACAGACTCAGTACCAAAGAGAGAAGGCGATACATTGTCAGAACTACATTTCTTT
ATGGTGGTTTGGGTAGTGAGGAAGCCTACCCAAAGTTTCAACTTTACTTGGATGCAACGAAATGGGCTAC
TGTGACGATTCAGGAGGTCTCTAGGGTTTATGTTGAGGAGTTGATCGTAAGGGCAACTTCAAGTTATGTG
GATGTTTGTGTATGCTGTGCTATCACCGGTTCTCCTTTCATGTCCACTCTTGAGCTTCGCCCGTTGAACC
TTTCGATGTATGCCACTGACTACGAGGATAATTTCTTCTTGAAGGTTGCTGCCAGAGTGAATTTTGGTGC
TCCGAACATGGATGCCTTGAGGTACCCAGATGATCCATATGACAGAATCTGGGAGTCAGATATTAACAAA
CGGCCAAACTATCTTGTTGGTGTGGCTCCTGGAACGACAAGAATCAATACGTCAAAGACTATAAATACGT
TGACTAGAGAGTATCCGCCTATGAAAGTCATGCAAACAGCAGTAGTTGGCACACAAGGACTGATCAGCTA
TAGATTGAACCTGGAAGACTTCCCTGCCAATGCTCGTGCGTATGCTTATTTTGCTGAAATTGAAGAACTT
GGTGCTAACGAGACCCGGAAATTTAAGTTGGTGCAGCCATACTTTCCTGACTATAGTAATGCAGTGGTGA
ACATTGCCGAGAATGCCAATGGGAGCTATACTCTCTATGAACCTAGCTATATGAATGTGACTTTGGATTT
TGTTTTGACGTTCTCATTTGGGAAGACTAAGGATTCTACGCAAGGGCCACTCCTAAATGCAATTGAAATT
AGCAAGTATCTACCAATATCCGTGAAAACTGATAGGAGTGACGTGTCTGTTCTTGATGCAATTCGTTCGA
TGTCCCCTGATAGCGATTGGGCCAGTGAAGGAGGAGACCCTTGTATCCCAGTTCTTTGGTCGTGGGTAAA
CTGTAGCTCAACTTCACCACCAAGAGTCACGAAAATTGCTCTATCAAGGAAAAATCTGAGGGGTGAGATT
CCGCCTGGGATCAATTATATGGAGGCATTGACAGAGTTGTGGCTTGACGATAATGAATTGACCGGAACTC
TTCCAGACATGAGCAAACTTGTCAACCTGAAAATCATGCATCTAGAAAACAACCAACTTAGTGGTTCACT
CCCACCATACCTTGCTCATCTGCCTAACCTACAAGAACTGTCTATAGAAAATAACTCCTTTAAAGGAAAA
ATTCCTTCAGCGCTATTAAAGGGGAAAGTTTTGTTCAAATATAATAATAATCCTGAGCTTCAGAACGAGG
CACAGCGAAAGCTGGAGGTGCTGTTCCAGGGACCAAGCGGCAATCCCGGCGGCGATCTGGCCCCCCAGAT
GCTGCGCGAGCTGCAGGAGACCAATGCCGCCCTGCAGGACGTGCGCGAGCTGCTGCGCCACCGCGTGAAG
GAGATCACCTTCCTGAAGAACACCGTGATGGAGTGCGACGCCTGCGGCATGCAGCCCTCTAGAGGCTCCG
GCTCCATCATCCCAGTTGAGGAGGAGAACCCGGACTTCTGGAACCGCGAGGCAGCCGAGGCCCTGGGTGC
CGCCAAGAAGCTGCAGCCTGCACAGACAGCCGCCAAGAACCTCATCATCTTCCTGGGCGATGGGATGGGG
GTGTCTACGGTGACAGCTGCCAGGATCCTAAAAGGGCAGAAGAAGGACAAACTGGGGCCTGAGATACCCC
TGGCCATGGACCGCTTCCCATATGTGGCTCTGTCCAAGACATACAATGTAGACAAACATGTGCCAGACAG
TGGAGCCACAGCCACGGCCTACCTGTGCGGGGTCAAGGGCAACTTCCAGACCATTGGCTTGAGTGCAGCC
GCCCGCTTTAACCAGTGCAACACGACACGCGGCAACGAGGTCATCTCCGTGATGAATCGGGCCAAGAAAG
CAGGGAAGTCAGTGGGAGTGGTAACCACCACACGAGTGCAGCACGCCTCGCCAGCCGGCACCTACGCCCA
CACGGTGAACCGCAACTGGTACTCGGACGCCGACGTGCCTGCCTCGGCCCGCCAGGAGGGGTGCCAGGAC
ATCGCTACGCAGCTCATCTCCAACATGGACATTGACGTGATCCTAGGTGGAGGCCGAAAGTACATGTTTC
GCATGGGAACCCCAGACCCTGAGTACCCAGATGACTACAGCCAAGGTGGGACCAGGCTGGACGGGAAGAA
TCTGGTGCAGGAATGGCTGGCGAAGCGCCAGGGTGCCCGGTATGTGTGGAACCGCACTGAGCTCATGCAG
GCTTCCCTGGACCCGTCTGTGACCCATCTCATGGGTCTCTTTGAGCCTGGAGACATGAAATACGAGATCC
ACCGAGACTCCACACTGGACCCCTCCCTGATGGAGATGACAGAGGCTGCCCTGCGCCTGCTGAGCAGGAA
CCCCCGCGGCTTCTTCCTCTTCGTGGAGGGTGGTCGCATCGACCATGGTCATCATGAAAGCAGGGCTTAC
CGGGCACTGACTGAGACGATCATGTTCGACGACGCCATTGAGAGGGCGGGCCAGCTCACCAGCGAGGAGG
ACACGCTGAGCCTCGTCACTGCCGACCACTCCCACGTCTTCTCCTTCGGAGGCTACCCCCTGCGAGGGAG
CTCCATCTTCGGGCTGGCCCCTGGCAAGGCCCGGGACAGGAAGGCCTACACGGTCCTCCTATACGGAAAC
GGTCCAGGCTATGTGCTCAAGGACGGCGCCCGGCCGGATGTTACCGAGAGCGAGAGCGGGAGCCCCGAGT
ATCGGCAGCAGTCAGCAGTGCCCCTGGACGAAGAGACCCACGCAGGCGAGGACGTGGCGGTGTTCGCGCG
CGGCCCGCAGGCGCACCTGGTTCACGGCGTGCAGGAGCAGACCTTCATAGCGCACGTCATGGCCTTCGCC
GCCTGCCTGGAGCCCTACACCGCCTGCGACCTGGCGCCCCCCGCCGGCACCACCGACGCCGCGCACCCGG
GTTCTAGAGGAAGCACCTCCGGCGATAACGATTACAAGGATGATGATGATAAGGCCAGCGGCACCGGTCA
TCATCACCATCACCATTGAGTTTAAACCCGCTGATCAGCCTCGACTGTGCCTTCTAAGGCCTGAGCTCGC
TGATCAGCCTCGATCGAGGATCCAGACATGATAAGATACATTGATGAGTTTGGACAAACCACAACTAGAA
TGCAGTGAAAAAAATGCTTTATTTGTGAAATTTGTGATGCTATTGCTTTATTTGTAACCATTATAAGCTG
CAATAAACAAGTTAACAACAACAATTGCATTCATTTTATGTTTCAGGTTCAGGGGGAGGTGTGGGAGGTT
TTTTAAAGCAAGTAAAACCTCTACAAATGTGGTATGGCTGATTATGATCAGTCGACCTGCAGGCATGCAA
GCTTGGCGTAATCATGGTCATAGCTGTTTCCTGTGTGAAATTGTTATCCGCTCACAATTCCACACAACAT
ACGAGCCGGAAGCATAAAGTGTAAAGCCTGGGGTGCCTAATGAGTGAGCTAACTCACATTAATTGCGTTG
CGCTCACTGCCCGCTTTCCAGTCGGGAAACCTGTCGTGCCAGCTGCATTAATGAATCGGCCAACGCGCGG
GGAGAGGCGGTTTGCGTATTGGGCGCTCTTCCGCTTCCTCGCTCACTGACTCGCTGCGCTCGGTCGTTCG
GCTGCGGCGAGCGGTATCAGCTCACTCAAAGGCGGTAATACGGTTATCCACAGAATCAGGGGATAACGCA
GGAAAGAACATGTGAGCAAAAGGCCAGCAAAAGGCCAGGAACCGTAAAAAGGCCGCGTTGCTGGCGTTTT
TCCATAGGCTCCGCCCCCCTGACGAGCATCACAAAAATCGACGCTCAAGTCAGAGGTGGCGAAACCCGAC
AGGACTATAAAGATACCAGGCGTTTCCCCCTGGAAGCTCCCTCGTGCGCTCTCCTGTTCCGACCCTGCCG
CTTACCGGATACCTGTCCGCCTTTCTCCCTTCGGGAAGCGTGGCGCTTTCTCATAGCTCACGCTGTAGGT
ATCTCAGTTCGGTGTAGGTCGTTCGCTCCAAGCTGGGCTGTGTGCACGAACCCCCCGTTCAGCCCGACCG
CTGCGCCTTATCCGGTAACTATCGTCTTGAGTCCAACCCGGTAAGACACGACTTATCGCCACTGGCAGCA
GCCACTGGTAACAGGATTAGCAGAGCGAGGTATGTAGGCGGTGCTACAGAGTTCTTGAAGTGGTGGCCTA
ACTACGGCTACACTAGAAGAACAGTATTTGGTATCTGCGCTCTGCTGAAGCCAGTTACCTTCGGAAAAAG
AGTTGGTAGCTCTTGATCCGGCAAACAAACCACCGCTGGTAGCGGTGGTTTTTTTGTTTGCAAGCAGCAG
ATTACGCGCAGAAAAAAAGGATCTCAAGAAGATCCTTTGATCTTTTCTACGGGGTCTGACGCTCAGTGGA
ACGAAAACTCACGTTAAGGGATTTTGGTCATGAGATTATCAAAAAGGATCTTCACCTAGATCCTTTTAAA
TTAAAAATGAAGTTTTAAATCAATCTAAAGTATATATGAGTAAACTTGGTCTGACAGTTACCAATGCTTA
ATCAGTGAGGCACCTATCTCAGCGATCTGTCTATTTCGTTCATCCATAGTTGCCTGACTCCCCGTCGTGT
AGATAACTACGATACGGGAGGGCTTACCATCTGGCCCCAGTGCTGCAATGATACCGCGAGACCCACGCTC
ACCGGCTCCAGATTTATCAGCAATAAACCAGCCAGCCGGAAGGGCCGAGCGCAGAAGTGGTCCTGCAACT
TTATCCGCCTCCATCCAGTCTATTAATTGTTGCCGGGAAGCTAGAGTAAGTAGTTCGCCAGTTAATAGTT
TGCGCAACGTTGTTGCCATTGCTACAGGCATCGTGGTGTCACGCTCGTCGTTTGGTATGGCTTCATTCAG
CTCCGGTTCCCAACGATCAAGGCGAGTTACATGATCCCCCATGTTGTGCAAAAAAGCGGTTAGCTCCTTC
GGTCCTCCGATCGTTGTCAGAAGTAAGTTGGCCGCAGTGTTATCACTCATGGTTATGGCAGCACTGCATA
ATTCTCTTACTGTCATGCCATCCGTAAGATGCTTTTCTGTGACTGGTGAGTACTCAACCAAGTCATTCTG
AGAATAGTGTATGCGGCGACCGAGTTGCTCTTGCCCGGCGTCAATACGGGATAATACCGCGCCACATAGC
AGAACTTTAAAAGTGCTCATCATTGGAAAACGTTCTTCGGGGCGAAAACTCTCAAGGATCTTACCGCTGT
TGAGATCCAGTTCGATGTAACCCACTCGTGCACCCAACTGATCTTCAGCATCTTTTACTTTCACCAGCGT
TTCTGGGTGAGCAAAAACAGGAAGGCAAAATGCCGCAAAAAAGGGAATAAGGGCGACACGGAAATGTTGA
ATACTCATACTCTTCCTTTTTCAATATTATTGAAGCATTTATCAGGGTTATTGTCTCATGAGCGGATACA
TATTTGAATGTATTTAGAAAAATAAACAAATAGGGGTTCCGCGCACATTTCCCCGAAAAGTGCCACCTGA
CGTCTAAGAAACCATTATTATCATGACATTAACCTATAAAAATAGGCGTATCACGAGGCCCTTTCGTCTC
GCGCGTTTCGGTGATGACGGTGAAAACCTCTGACACATGCAGCTCCCGGAGACGGTCACAGCTTGTCTGT
AAGCGGATGCCGGGAGCAGACAAGCCCGTCAGGGCGCGTCAGCGGGTGTTGGCGGGTGTCGGGGCTGGCT
TAACTATGCGGCATCAGAGCAGATTGTACTGAGAGTGCACCATATGCGGTGTGAAATACCGCACAGATGC
GTAAGGAGAAAATACCGCATCAGGCGCCATTCGCCATTCAGGCTGCGCAACTGTTGGGAAGGGCGATCGG
TGCGGGCCTCTTCGCTATTACGCCAGCTGGCGAAAGGGGGATGTGCTGCAAGGCGATTAAGTTGGGTAAC
GCCAGGGTTTTCCCAGTCACGACGTT
